>Addgene plasmid #205247 | dSpCas9-VPR | addgene full sequence | sequence record 408440 | Addgene NGS Result
TCGCGCGTTTCGGTGATGACGGTGAAAACCTCTGACACATGCAGCTCCCGGAGACGGTCACAGCTTGTCT
GTAAGCGGATGCCGGGAGCAGACAAGCCCGTCAGGGCGCGTCAGCGGGTGTTGGCGGGTGTCGGGGCTGG
CTTAACTATGCGGCATCAGAGCAGATTGTACTGAGAGTGCACCATATGCGGTGTGAAATACCGCACAGAT
GCGTAAGGAGAAAATACCGCATCAGGCGCCATTCGCCATTCAGGCTGCGCAACTGTTGGGAAGGGCGATC
GGTGCGGGCCTCTTCGCTATTACGCCAGCTGGCGAAAGGGGGATGTGCTGCAAGGCGATTAAGTTGGGTA
ACGCCAGGGTTTTCCCAGTCACGACGTTGTAAAACGACGGCCAGTGAATTCGAGCTCGGTACCTAATACG
ACTCACTATAAGGAAATAAGAGAGAAAAGAAGAGTAAGAAGAAATATAGCTAGCGCCACCATGGACAAGA
AGTACTCCATTGGGCTCGCTATCGGCACAAACAGCGTCGGCTGGGCCGTCATTACGGACGAGTACAAGGT
GCCGAGCAAAAAATTCAAAGTTCTGGGCAATACCGATCGCCACAGCATAAAGAAGAACCTCATTGGCGCC
CTCCTGTTCGACTCCGGGGAGACGGCCGAAGCCACGCGGCTCAAAAGAACAGCACGGCGCAGATATACCC
GCAGAAAGAATCGGATCTGCTACCTGCAGGAGATCTTTAGTAATGAGATGGCTAAGGTGGATGACTCTTT
CTTCCATAGGCTGGAGGAGTCCTTTTTGGTGGAGGAGGATAAAAAGCACGAGCGCCACCCAATCTTTGGC
AATATCGTGGACGAGGTGGCGTACCATGAAAAGTACCCAACCATATATCATCTGAGGAAGAAGCTTGTAG
ACAGTACTGATAAGGCTGACTTGCGGTTGATCTATCTCGCGCTGGCGCATATGATCAAATTTCGGGGACA
CTTCCTCATCGAGGGGGACCTGAACCCAGACAACAGCGATGTCGACAAACTCTTTATCCAACTGGTTCAG
ACTTACAATCAGCTTTTCGAAGAGAACCCGATCAACGCATCCGGAGTTGACGCCAAAGCAATCCTGAGCG
CTAGGCTGTCCAAATCCCGGCGGCTCGAAAACCTCATCGCACAGCTCCCTGGGGAGAAGAAGAACGGCCT
GTTTGGTAATCTTATCGCCCTGTCACTCGGGCTGACCCCCAACTTTAAATCTAACTTCGACCTGGCCGAA
GATGCCAAGCTTCAACTGAGCAAAGACACCTACGATGATGATCTCGACAATCTGCTGGCCCAGATCGGCG
ACCAGTACGCAGACCTTTTTTTGGCGGCAAAGAACCTGTCAGACGCCATTCTGCTGAGTGATATTCTGCG
AGTGAACACGGAGATCACCAAAGCTCCGCTGAGCGCTAGTATGATCAAGCGCTATGATGAGCACCACCAA
GACTTGACTTTGCTGAAGGCCCTTGTCAGACAGCAACTGCCTGAGAAGTACAAGGAAATTTTCTTCGATC
AGTCTAAAAATGGCTACGCCGGATACATTGACGGCGGAGCAAGCCAGGAGGAATTTTACAAATTTATTAA
GCCCATCTTGGAAAAAATGGACGGCACCGAGGAGCTGCTGGTAAAGCTTAACAGAGAAGATCTGTTGCGC
AAACAGCGCACTTTCGACAATGGAAGCATCCCCCACCAGATTCACCTGGGCGAACTGCACGCTATCCTCA
GGCGGCAAGAGGATTTCTACCCCTTTTTGAAAGATAACAGGGAAAAGATTGAGAAAATCCTCACATTTCG
GATACCCTACTATGTAGGCCCCCTCGCCCGGGGAAATTCCAGATTCGCGTGGATGACTCGCAAATCAGAA
GAGACCATCACTCCCTGGAACTTCGAGGAAGTCGTGGATAAGGGGGCCTCTGCCCAGTCCTTCATCGAAA
GGATGACTAACTTTGATAAAAATCTGCCTAACGAAAAGGTGCTTCCTAAACACTCTCTGCTGTACGAGTA
CTTCACAGTTTATAACGAGCTCACCAAGGTCAAATACGTCACAGAAGGGATGAGAAAGCCAGCATTCCTG
TCTGGAGAGCAGAAGAAAGCTATCGTGGACCTCCTCTTCAAGACGAACCGGAAAGTTACCGTGAAACAGC
TCAAAGAAGACTATTTCAAAAAGATTGAATGTTTCGACTCTGTTGAAATCAGCGGAGTGGAGGATCGCTT
CAACGCATCCCTGGGAACGTATCACGATCTCCTGAAAATCATTAAAGACAAGGACTTCCTGGACAATGAG
GAGAACGAGGACATTCTTGAGGACATTGTCCTCACCCTTACGTTGTTTGAAGATAGGGAGATGATTGAAG
AACGCTTGAAAACTTACGCTCATCTCTTCGACGACAAAGTCATGAAACAGCTCAAGAGGCGCCGATATAC
AGGATGGGGGCGGCTGTCAAGAAAACTGATCAATGGGATCCGAGACAAGCAGAGTGGAAAGACAATCCTG
GATTTTCTTAAGTCCGATGGATTTGCCAACCGGAACTTCATGCAGTTGATCCATGATGACTCTCTCACCT
TTAAGGAGGACATCCAGAAAGCACAAGTTTCTGGCCAGGGGGACAGTCTTCACGAGCACATCGCTAATCT
TGCAGGTAGCCCAGCTATCAAAAAGGGAATACTGCAGACCGTTAAGGTCGTGGATGAACTCGTCAAAGTA
ATGGGAAGGCATAAGCCCGAGAATATCGTTATCGAGATGGCCCGAGAGAACCAAACTACCCAGAAGGGAC
AGAAGAACAGTAGGGAAAGGATGAAGAGGATTGAAGAGGGTATAAAAGAACTGGGGTCCCAAATCCTTAA
GGAACACCCAGTTGAAAACACCCAGCTTCAGAATGAGAAGCTCTACCTGTACTACCTGCAGAACGGCAGG
GACATGTACGTGGATCAGGAACTGGACATCAATCGGCTCTCCGACTACGACGTGGCTGCTATCGTGCCCC
AGTCTTTTCTCAAAGATGATTCTATTGATAATAAAGTGTTGACAAGATCCGATAAAGCTAGAGGGAAGAG
TGATAACGTCCCCTCAGAAGAAGTTGTCAAGAAAATGAAAAATTATTGGCGGCAGCTGCTGAACGCCAAA
CTGATCACACAACGGAAGTTCGATAATCTGACTAAGGCTGAACGAGGTGGCCTGTCTGAGTTGGATAAAG
CCGGCTTCATCAAAAGGCAGCTTGTTGAGACACGCCAGATCACCAAGCACGTGGCCCAAATTCTCGATTC
ACGCATGAACACCAAGTACGATGAAAATGACAAACTGATTCGAGAGGTGAAAGTTATTACTCTGAAGTCT
AAGCTGGTCTCAGATTTCAGAAAGGACTTTCAGTTTTATAAGGTGAGAGAGATCAACAATTACCACCATG
CGCATGATGCCTACCTGAATGCAGTGGTAGGCACTGCACTTATCAAAAAATATCCCAAGCTTGAATCTGA
ATTTGTTTACGGAGACTATAAAGTGTACGATGTTAGGAAAATGATCGCAAAGTCTGAGCAGGAAATAGGC
AAGGCCACCGCTAAGTACTTCTTTTACAGCAATATTATGAATTTTTTCAAGACCGAGATTACACTGGCCA
ATGGAGAGATTCGGAAGCGACCACTTATCGAAACAAACGGAGAAACAGGAGAAATCGTGTGGGACAAGGG
TAGGGATTTCGCGACAGTCCGGAAGGTCCTGTCCATGCCGCAGGTGAACATCGTTAAAAAGACCGAAGTA
CAGACCGGAGGCTTCTCCAAGGAAAGTATCCTCCCGAAAAGGAACAGCGACAAGCTGATCGCACGCAAAA
AAGATTGGGACCCCAAGAAATACGGCGGATTCGATTCTCCTACAGTCGCTTACAGTGTACTGGTTGTGGC
CAAAGTGGAGAAAGGGAAGTCTAAAAAACTCAAAAGCGTCAAGGAACTGCTGGGCATCACAATCATGGAG
CGATCAAGCTTCGAAAAAAACCCCATCGACTTTCTCGAGGCGAAAGGATATAAAGAGGTCAAAAAAGACC
TCATCATTAAGCTTCCCAAGTACTCTCTCTTTGAGCTTGAAAACGGCCGGAAACGAATGCTCGCTAGTGC
GGGCGAGCTGCAGAAAGGTAACGAGCTGGCACTGCCCTCTAAATACGTTAATTTCTTGTATCTGGCCAGC
CACTATGAAAAGCTCAAAGGGTCTCCCGAAGATAATGAGCAGAAGCAGCTGTTCGTGGAACAACACAAAC
ACTACCTTGATGAGATCATCGAGCAAATAAGCGAATTCTCCAAAAGAGTGATCCTCGCCGACGCTAACCT
CGATAAGGTGCTTTCTGCTTACAATAAGCACAGGGATAAGCCCATCAGGGAGCAGGCAGAAAACATTATC
CACTTGTTTACTCTGACCAACTTGGGCGCGCCTGCAGCCTTCAAGTACTTCGACACCACCATAGACAGAA
AGCGGTACACCTCTACAAAGGAGGTCCTGGACGCCACACTGATTCATCAGTCAATTACGGGGCTCTATGA
AACAAGAATCGACCTCTCTCAGCTCGGTGGAGACAGCAGGGCTGACCCCAAGAAGAAGAGGAAGGTGTCG
CCAGGGATCCGTCGACTTGACGCGTTGATATCAACAAGTTTGTACAAAAAAGCAGGCTACAAAGAGGCCA
GCGGTTCCGGACGGGCTGACGCATTGGACGATTTTGATCTGGATATGCTGGGAAGTGACGCCCTCGATGA
TTTTGACCTTGACATGCTTGGTTCGGATGCCCTTGATGACTTTGACCTCGACATGCTCGGCAGTGACGCC
CTTGATGATTTCGACCTGGACATGCTGATTAACTCTAGAAGTTCCGGATCTCCGAAAAAGAAACGCAAAG
TTGGTAGCCAGTACCTGCCCGACACCGACGACCGGCACCGGATCGAGGAAAAGCGGAAGCGGACCTACGA
GACATTCAAGAGCATCATGAAGAAGTCCCCCTTCAGCGGCCCCACCGACCCTAGACCTCCACCTAGAAGA
ATCGCCGTGCCCAGCAGATCCAGCGCCAGCGTGCCAAAACCTGCCCCCCAGCCTTACCCCTTCACCAGCA
GCCTGAGCACCATCAACTACGACGAGTTCCCTACCATGGTGTTCCCCAGCGGCCAGATCTCTCAGGCCTC
TGCTCTGGCTCCAGCCCCTCCTCAGGTGCTGCCTCAGGCTCCTGCTCCTGCACCAGCTCCAGCCATGGTG
TCTGCACTGGCTCAGGCACCAGCACCCGTGCCTGTGCTGGCTCCTGGACCTCCACAGGCTGTGGCTCCAC
CAGCCCCTAAACCTACACAGGCCGGCGAGGGCACACTGTCTGAAGCTCTGCTGCAGCTGCAGTTCGACGA
CGAGGATCTGGGAGCCCTGCTGGGAAACAGCACCGATCCTGCCGTGTTCACCGACCTGGCCAGCGTGGAC
AACAGCGAGTTCCAGCAGCTGCTGAACCAGGGCATCCCTGTGGCCCCTCACACCACCGAGCCCATGCTGA
TGGAATACCCCGAGGCCATCACCCGGCTCGTGACAGGCGCTCAGAGGCCTCCTGATCCAGCTCCTGCCCC
TCTGGGAGCACCAGGCCTGCCTAATGGACTGCTGTCTGGCGACGAGGACTTCAGCTCTATCGCCGATATG
GATTTCTCAGCCTTGCTGGGCTCTGGCAGCGGCAGCCGGGATTCCAGGGAAGGGATGTTTTTGCCGAAGC
CTGAGGCCGGCTCCGCTATTAGTGACGTGTTTGAGGGCCGCGAGGTGTGCCAGCCAAAACGAATCCGGCC
ATTTCATCCTCCAGGAAGTCCATGGGCCAACCGCCCACTCCCCGCCAGCCTCGCACCAACACCAACCGGT
CCAGTACATGAGCCAGTCGGGTCACTGACCCCGGCACCAGTCCCTCAGCCACTGGATCCAGCGCCCGCAG
TGACTCCCGAGGCCAGTCACCTGTTGGAGGATCCCGATGAAGAGACGAGCCAGGCTGTCAAAGCCCTTCG
GGAGATGGCCGATACTGTGATTCCCCAGAAGGAAGAGGCTGCAATCTGTGGCCAAATGGACCTTTCCCAT
CCGCCCCCAAGGGGCCATCTGGATGAGCTGACAACCACACTTGAGTCCATGACCGAGGATCTGAACCTGG
ACTCACCCCTGACCCCGGAATTGAACGAGATTCTGGATACCTTCCTGAACGACGAGTGCCTCTTGCATGC
CATGCATATCAGCACAGGACTGTCCATCTTCGACACATCTCTGTTTTGAGCGGCCGCTTAATTAAGCTGC
CTTCTGCGGGGCTTGCCTTCTGGCCATGCCCTTCTTCTCTCCCTTGCACCTGTACCTCTTGGTCTTTGAA
TAAAGCCTGAGTAGGAAGTCTARAAAAAAAAAAAAAAAAAAAAAAAAAAAAAAAAAAAAAAAAAAAAAAA
AAAAAAGAAGAGCATCATCGCCTGCAGAGGCCTGCATGCAAGCTTGGCGTAATCATGGTCATAGCTGTTT
CCTGTGTGAAATTGTTATCCGCTCACAATTCCACACAACATACGAGCCGGAAGCATAAAGTGTAAAGCCT
GGGGTGCCTAATGAGTGAGCTAACTCACATTAATTGCGTTGCGCTCACTGCCCGCTTTCCAGTCGGGAAA
CCTGTCGTGCCAGCTGCATTAATGAATCGGCCAACGCGCGGGGAGAGGCGGTTTGCGTATTGGGCGCTCT
TCCGCTTCCTCGCTCACTGACTCGCTGCGCTCGGTCGTTCGGCTGCGGCGAGCGGTATCAGCTCACTCAA
AGGCGGTAATACGGTTATCCACAGAATCAGGGGATAACGCAGGAAAGAACATGTGAGCAAAAGGCCAGCA
AAAGGCCAGGAACCGTAAAAAGGCCGCGTTGCTGGCGTTTTTCCATAGGCTCCGCCCCCCTGACGAGCAT
CACAAAAATCGACGCTCAAGTCAGAGGTGGCGAAACCCGACAGGACTATAAAGATACCAGGCGTTTCCCC
CTGGAAGCTCCCTCGTGCGCTCTCCTGTTCCGACCCTGCCGCTTACCGGATACCTGTCCGCCTTTCTCCC
TTCGGGAAGCGTGGCGCTTTCTCATAGCTCACGCTGTAGGTATCTCAGTTCGGTGTAGGTCGTTCGCTCC
AAGCTGGGCTGTGTGCACGAACCCCCCGTTCAGCCCGACCGCTGCGCCTTATCCGGTAACTATCGTCTTG
AGTCCAACCCGGTAAGACACGACTTATCGCCACTGGCAGCAGCCACTGGTAACAGGATTAGCAGAGCGAG
GTATGTAGGCGGTGCTACAGAGTTCTTGAAGTGGTGGCCTAACTACGGCTACACTAGAAGAACAGTATTT
GGTATCTGCGCTCTGCTGAAGCCAGTTACCTTCGGAAAAAGAGTTGGTAGCTCTTGATCCGGCAAACAAA
CCACCGCTGGTAGCGGTGGTTTTTTTGTTTGCAAGCAGCAGATTACGCGCAGAAAAAAAGGATCTCAAGA
AGATCCTTTGATCTTTTCTACGGGGTCTGACGCTCAGTGGAACGAAAACTCACGTTAAGGGATTTTGGTC
ATGAGATTATCAAAAAGGATCTTCACCTAGATCCTTTTAAATTAAAAATGAAGTTTTAAATCAATCTAAA
GTATATATGAGTAAACTTGGTCTGACAGTTACCAATGCTTAATCAGTGAGGCACCTATCTCAGCGATCTG
TCTATTTCGTTCATCCATAGTTGCCTGACTCCCCGTCGTGTAGATAACTACGATACGGGAGGGCTTACCA
TCTGGCCCCAGTGCTGCAATGATACCGCGAGACCCACGCTCACCGGCTCCAGATTTATCAGCAATAAACC
AGCCAGCCGGAAGGGCCGAGCGCAGAAGTGGTCCTGCAACTTTATCCGCCTCCATCCAGTCTATTAATTG
TTGCCGGGAAGCTAGAGTAAGTAGTTCGCCAGTTAATAGTTTGCGCAACGTTGTTGCCATTGCTACAGGC
ATCGTGGTGTCACGCTCGTCGTTTGGTATGGCTTCATTCAGCTCCGGTTCCCAACGATCAAGGCGAGTTA
CATGATCCCCCATGTTGTGCAAAAAAGCGGTTAGCTCCTTCGGTCCTCCGATCGTTGTCAGAAGTAAGTT
GGCCGCAGTGTTATCACTCATGGTTATGGCAGCACTGCATAATTCTCTTACTGTCATGCCATCCGTAAGA
TGCTTTTCTGTGACTGGTGAGTACTCAACCAAGTCATTCTGAGAATAGTGTATGCGGCGACCGAGTTGCT
CTTGCCCGGCGTCAATACGGGATAATACCGCGCCACATAGCAGAACTTTAAAAGTGCTCATCATTGGAAA
ACGTTCTTCGGGGCGAAAACTCTCAAGGATCTTACCGCTGTTGAGATCCAGTTCGATGTAACCCACTCGT
GCACCCAACTGATCTTCAGCATCTTTTACTTTCACCAGCGTTTCTGGGTGAGCAAAAACAGGAAGGCAAA
ATGCCGCAAAAAAGGGAATAAGGGCGACACGGAAATGTTGAATACTCATACTCTTCCTTTTTCAATATTA
TTGAAGCATTTATCAGGGTTATTGTCTCATGAGCGGATACATATTTGAATGTATTTAGAAAAATAAACAA
ATAGGGGTTCCGCGCACATTTCCCCGAAAAGTGCCACCTGACGTCTAAGAAACCATTATTATCATGACAT
TAACCTATAAAAATAGGCGTATCACGAGGCCCTTTCGTC
Features (pLannotate 1.2.2; 16 found; start..end, strand, type, name):
    137..236     +  misc_feature   bom (fragment): basis of mobility region from pBR322
    242..399     -  CDS            lacZα (fragment): LacZα fragment of β-galactosidase; lacZ fragment
    414..430     +  promoter       T7 promoter (fragment): promoter for bacteriophage T7 RNA polymerase
    481..4584    +  CDS            Cas9m4: catalytically dead mutant of the Cas9 endonuclease from the Streptococcus pyogenes Type II CRISPR/Cas system RNA-guided DNA-binding protein that lacks endonuclease activity due to the mutations D10A, D839A, H840A, and N863A (Mali et al., 2013)
   4654..4678    +  protein_bind   attB1: mutant version of attB; recombination site for the Gateway® BP reaction BP Clonase™
   4828..4844    +  CDS            VP96 (fragment): 6 tandem repeats of the minimal activation domain of herpes simplex virus VP16 (Cheng et al., 2013)
   4909..5688    +  CDS            RELA (fragment): TF65_HUMAN - Also known as NFKB3. Experimental evidence at protein level: Swiss-Prot protein existence level 1. NF-kappa-B is a pleiotropic transcription factor present in almost all cell types and is the endpoint of a series of signal transduction events that are initiated by a vast array of stimuli related to many biological processes such as inflammation, immunity, differentiation, cell growth, tumorigenesis and apoptosis. NF-kappa-B is a homo- or heterodimeric complex formed by the Rel-like domain- containing proteins RELA/p65, RELB, NFKB1/p105, NFKB1/p50, REL and NFKB2/p52. The heterodime
   5707..6276    +  CDS            Rta AD: transcriptional activation domain from the human herpesvirus 4 (Epstein-Barr virus) replication and transcription activator Rta/BRLF1 (Hardwick et al., 1992; Chavez et al., 2015)
   6522..6538    -  protein_bind   lac operator: The lac repressor binds to the lac operator to inhibit transcription in E. coli. This inhibition can be relieved by adding lactose or isopropyl-β-D-thiogalactopyranoside (IPTG). lac repressor encoded by lacI
   6546..6576    -  promoter       lac promoter: promoter for the E. coli lac operon
   6591..6612    -  protein_bind   CAP binding site: CAP binding activates transcription in the presence of cAMP. E. coli catabolite activator protein
   6625..6717    -  CDS            lacI (fragment): lac repressor; lacI; The lac repressor binds to the lac operator to inhibit transcription in E. coli. This inhibition can be relieved by adding lactose or isopropyl-β-D-thiogalactopyranoside (IPTG).
   6900..7488    -  rep_origin     ori: high-copy-number ColE1/pMB1/pBR322/pUC origin of replication
   7659..8519    -  CDS            AmpR: β-lactamase; bla; confers resistance to ampicillin, carbenicillin, and related antibiotics
   8520..8624    -  promoter       AmpR promoter: bla
   8719..35      +  CDS            rop (fragment) (across the origin): Rop protein, which maintains plasmids at low copy number; rop
