[The description below was written by a language model from this plasmid's Addgene catalogue record and pLannotate feature annotations shown in this document.]
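Description:
dSpCas9-VPR is an 8.7 kb in vitro transcription template built on the IVTpT7 backbone and catalogued as a CRISPR vector. It is not designed for direct expression in cells; instead, it serves as a DNA template from which bacteriophage T7 RNA polymerase synthesises mRNA encoding a CRISPR activation (CRISPRa) effector. The plasmid is maintained in E. coli through a high-copy ColE1/pUC-type origin and selected with ampicillin via the β-lactamase gene and its native promoter. Remnants of pUC/pBR322-style cloning vectors are also annotated, including lacZα, lacI, rop and bom fragments and a lac promoter/operator with CAP site, none of which appear to play a role in the payload.

The synthetic insert sits just downstream of the T7 promoter. It begins with a nuclease-dead Streptococcus pyogenes Cas9 annotated as Cas9m4, carrying the D10A, D839A, H840A and N863A substitutions, so it retains guide-RNA-directed DNA binding but cannot cut. This is followed by a residual Gateway attB1 site, consistent with the insert having been taken from an earlier dCas9-VPR plasmid, and then the tripartite VPR activator: VP16-derived repeats (VP64, detected only as a short VP96-like fragment), a portion of human RELA/p65, and the Epstein-Barr virus Rta activation domain. Nuclear localisation signals, untranslated regions and any encoded poly(A) tract are not annotated in the feature table, so the record does not establish them. The transcribed mRNA is intended for delivery together with guide RNAs to upregulate endogenous genes, and the associated work applied this approach to transcriptional regulation in primary cells.
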