Addgene plasmid #205247: dSpCas9-VPR
Purpose: In vitro transcription plasmid for production of dSpCas9-VPR mRNA for transcriptional activation (VPR = tripartite transactivator VP64, p65, and Rta). Insert is derived from Addgene plasmid #63798.
Depositing lab: Rasmus Bak. Depositing organization: Aarhus University. Publication: Targeted regulation of transcription in primary cells using CRISPRa and CRISPRi. Jensen TI, Mikkelsen NS, Gao Z, Fosselteder J, Pabst G, Axelgaard E, Laustsen A, Konig S, Reinisch A, Bak RO. Genome Res. 2021 Nov;31(11):2120-2130. doi: 10.1101/gr.275607.121. Epub 2021 Aug 18. PubMed 34407984.
Backbone
  Vector backbone: IVTpT7
  Vector type: CRISPR
Growth in bacteria
  Bacterial resistance: Ampicillin, 100 μg/mL
  Growth temperature: 37°C
  Growth strain: NEB Stable
  Copy number: High Copy
Gene/Insert
  Gene/Insert name: dSpCas9-VPR
  Species: Synthetic
Resource information
  A portion of this plasmid was derived from a plasmid made by: Insert is derived from Addgene plasmid #63798
Terms and licenses: Academic/Nonprofit Terms; Industry Terms: Not Available to Industry
How to cite: dSpCas9-VPR was a gift from Rasmus Bak (Addgene plasmid # 205247 ; http://n2t.net/addgene:205247 ; RRID:Addgene_205247)
